Addgene plasmid #234139: pRS414-NFLAG-Fyv6
Purpose: Restriction digest from pUC18-NFLAG-Fyv6 and ligation into pRS414
Depositing lab: Aaron Hoskins. Depositing organization: University of Wisconsin, Madison.
Backbone
  Vector backbone: pRS414
  Vector type: Yeast Expression
  Selectable markers: TRP1
Growth in bacteria
  Bacterial resistance: Ampicillin, 100 μg/mL
  Growth temperature: 37°C
  Growth strain: DH5alpha
  Copy number: High Copy
Gene/Insert
  Gene/Insert name: Fyv6
  Species: S. cerevisiae (budding yeast)
  Cloning method: Restriction Enzyme; 5′ cloning site Unknown (unknown if destroyed)
Terms and licenses: Academic/Nonprofit Terms; Industry Terms: Not Available to Industry
How to cite: pRS414-NFLAG-Fyv6 was a gift from Aaron Hoskins (Addgene plasmid # 234139 ; http://n2t.net/addgene:234139 ; RRID:Addgene_234139)
