[The description below was written by a language model from this plasmid's Addgene catalogue record and pLannotate feature annotations shown in this document.]
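Description:
pRS414-NFLAG-Fyv6 is a yeast expression plasmid built on pRS414, a centromeric yeast–E. coli shuttle vector. In S. cerevisiae it is maintained through a CEN6 centromere fused to an autonomously replicating sequence, which gives stable, low-copy inheritance, and it is selected by complementation of tryptophan auxotrophy through the TRP1 marker and its own promoter. In bacteria it replicates from a high-copy ColE1/pUC-type origin and is selected with ampicillin via the β-lactamase gene. The backbone also carries the usual pBluescript-derived elements: an f1 phage origin, the lac promoter/operator with a lacZα fragment interrupted by the insert, and T3 and T7 promoters flanking the remnants of the multiple cloning site.

The insert is the S. cerevisiae FYV6 coding sequence, placed on the reverse strand between the MCS remnants. Immediately upstream of it in the reading direction is a short FLAG-related sequence, annotated as a fragment of 3xFLAG, consistent with the N-terminal FLAG tag indicated by the plasmid name. The annotation describes Fyv6 as involved in telomere length regulation, survival of K1 killer toxin exposure and efficient non-homologous end-joining. About 250 bp upstream and 260 bp downstream of the tagged open reading frame are unannotated. The record does not state which promoter or terminator drives expression in yeast, so whether this flanking sequence is native FYV6 regulatory DNA cannot be confirmed. The cassette was moved by restriction digestion from pUC18-NFLAG-Fyv6 and ligated into pRS414; the cloning sites are not recorded. No application is stated beyond this. The design suits low-copy expression of epitope-tagged Fyv6 in trp1 yeast strains, allowing its detection or purification via the FLAG tag.
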