Features (pLannotate 1.2.2; 21 found; start..end, strand, type, name):
    194..243     -  misc_feature   bom (fragment): basis of mobility region from pBR322
    345..380     -  CDS            rop (fragment): Rop protein, which maintains plasmids at low copy number; rop
    448..951     -  misc_feature   CEN/ARS: S. cerevisiae CEN6 centromere fused to an autonomously replicating sequence
    988..1092    +  promoter       AmpR promoter: bla
   1093..1953    +  CDS            AmpR: β-lactamase; bla; confers resistance to ampicillin, carbenicillin, and related antibiotics
   2124..2712    +  rep_origin     ori: high-copy-number ColE1/pMB1/pBR322/pUC origin of replication
   2895..2987    +  CDS            lacI (fragment): lac repressor; lacI; The lac repressor binds to the lac operator to inhibit transcription in E. coli. This inhibition can be relieved by adding lactose or isopropyl-β-D-thiogalactopyranoside (IPTG).
   3000..3021    +  protein_bind   CAP binding site: CAP binding activates transcription in the presence of cAMP. E. coli catabolite activator protein
   3036..3066    +  promoter       lac promoter: promoter for the E. coli lac operon
   3074..3090    +  protein_bind   lac operator: The lac repressor binds to the lac operator to inhibit transcription in E. coli. This inhibition can be relieved by adding lactose or isopropyl-β-D-thiogalactopyranoside (IPTG). lac repressor encoded by lacI
   3135..3153    +  promoter       T3 promoter: promoter for bacteriophage T3 RNA polymerase
   3166..3189    +  misc_feature   MCS (fragment): pBluescript multiple cloning site
   3451..3969    -  CDS            FYV6: FYV6_YEAST - Experimental evidence at protein level: Swiss-Prot protein existence level 1. Involved in telomere length regulation and required for survival upon exposure to K1 killer toxin. Promotes fully efficient non-homologous end-joining (NHEJ) by a mechanism activated in postdiauxic/stationary phase. From Saccharomyces cerevisiae (strain ATCC 204508 / S288c) (Baker's yeast).
   3974..3994    -  CDS            3xFLAG (fragment): three tandem FLAG® epitope tags
   4253..4279    +  misc_feature   MCS (fragment): pBluescript multiple cloning site
   4288..4306    -  promoter       T7 promoter: promoter for bacteriophage T7 RNA polymerase
   4314..4469    +  CDS            lacZα (fragment): LacZα fragment of β-galactosidase; lacZ fragment
   4473..4901    +  rep_origin     f1 ori (sequence partly withheld): f1 bacteriophage origin of replication; arrow indicates direction of (+) strand synthesis
   4929..4980    -  misc_feature   bom (fragment): basis of mobility region from pBR322
   5031..5705    -  CDS            TRP1: phosphoribosylanthranilate isomerase, required for tryptophan biosynthesis; S. cerevisiae TRP1; yeast auxotrophic marker
   5706..56      -  promoter       TRP1 promoter (across the origin): S. cerevisiae TRP1
>Addgene plasmid #234139 | pRS414-NFLAG-Fyv6 | addgene full sequence | sequence record 466518 | Addgene NGS Result
CGACCGAATTAATTCTTAATCGGCAAAAAAAGAAAAGCTCCGGATCAAGATTGTACGTAAGGTGACAAGC
TATTTTTCAATAAAGAATATCTTCCACTACTGCCATCTGGCGTCATAACTGCAAAGTACACATATATTAC
GATGCTGTTCTATTAAATGCTTCCTATATTATATATATAGTAATGTCGTGATCTATGGTGCACTCTCAGT
ACAATCTGCTCTGATGCCGCATAGTTAAGCCAGCCCCGACACCCGCCAACACCCGCTGACGCGCCCTGAC
GGGCTTGTCTGCTCCCGGCATCCGCTTACAGACAAGCTGTGACCGTCTCCGGGAGCTGCATGTGTCAGAG
GTTTTCACCGTCATCACCGAAACGCGCGAGACGAAAGGGCCTCGTGATACGCCTATTTTTATAGGTTAAT
GTCATGATAATAATGGTTTCTTAGACGGATCGCTTGCCTGTAACTTACACGCGCCTCGTATCTTTTAATG
ATGGAATAATTTGGGAATTTACTCTGTGTTTATTTATTTTTATGTTTTGTATTTGGATTTTAGAAAGTAA
ATAAAGAAGGTAGAAGAGTTACGGAATGAAGAAAAAAAAATAAACAAAGGTTTAAAAAATTTCAACAAAA
AGCGTACTTTACATATATATTTATTAGACAAGAAAAGCAGATTAAATAGATATACATTCGATTAACGATA
AGTAAAATGTAAAATCACAGGATTTTCGTGTGTGGTCTTCTACACAGACAAGATGAAACAATTCGGCATT
AATACCTGAGAGCAGGAAGAGCAAGATAAAAGGTAGTATTTGTTGGCGATCCCCCTAGAGTCTTTTACAT
CTTCGGAAAACAAAAACTATTTTTTCTTTAATTTCTTTTTTTACTTTCTATTTTTAATTTATATATTTAT
ATTAAAAAATTTAAATTATAATTATTTTTATAGCACGTGATGAAAAGGACCCAGGTGGCACTTTTCGGGG
AAATGTGCGCGGAACCCCTATTTGTTTATTTTTCTAAATACATTCAAATATGTATCCGCTCATGAGACAA
TAACCCTGATAAATGCTTCAATAATATTGAAAAAGGAAGAGTATGAGTATTCAACATTTCCGTGTCGCCC
TTATTCCCTTTTTTGCGGCATTTTGCCTTCCTGTTTTTGCTCACCCAGAAACGCTGGTGAAAGTAAAAGA
TGCTGAAGATCAGTTGGGTGCACGAGTGGGTTACATCGAACTGGATCTCAACAGCGGTAAGATCCTTGAG
AGTTTTCGCCCCGAAGAACGTTTTCCAATGATGAGCACTTTTAAAGTTCTGCTATGTGGCGCGGTATTAT
CCCGTATTGACGCCGGGCAAGAGCAACTCGGTCGCCGCATACACTATTCTCAGAATGACTTGGTTGAGTA
CTCACCAGTCACAGAAAAGCATCTTACGGATGGCATGACAGTAAGAGAATTATGCAGTGCTGCCATAACC
ATGAGTGATAACACTGCGGCCAACTTACTTCTGACAACGATCGGAGGACCGAAGGAGCTAACCGCTTTTT
TGCACAACATGGGGGATCATGTAACTCGCCTTGATCGTTGGGAACCGGAGCTGAATGAAGCCATACCAAA
CGACGAGCGTGACACCACGATGCCTGTAGCAATGGCAACAACGTTGCGCAAACTATTAACTGGCGAACTA
CTTACTCTAGCTTCCCGGCAACAATTAATAGACTGGATGGAGGCGGATAAAGTTGCAGGACCACTTCTGC
GCTCGGCCCTTCCGGCTGGCTGGTTTATTGCTGATAAATCTGGAGCCGGTGAGCGTGGGTCTCGCGGTAT
CATTGCAGCACTGGGGCCAGATGGTAAGCCCTCCCGTATCGTAGTTATCTACACGACGGGGAGTCAGGCA
ACTATGGATGAACGAAATAGACAGATCGCTGAGATAGGTGCCTCACTGATTAAGCATTGGTAACTGTCAG
ACCAAGTTTACTCATATATACTTTAGATTGATTTAAAACTTCATTTTTAATTTAAAAGGATCTAGGTGAA
GATCCTTTTTGATAATCTCATGACCAAAATCCCTTAACGTGAGTTTTCGTTCCACTGAGCGTCAGACCCC
GTAGAAAAGATCAAAGGATCTTCTTGAGATCCTTTTTTTCTGCGCGTAATCTGCTGCTTGCAAACAAAAA
AACCACCGCTACCAGCGGTGGTTTGTTTGCCGGATCAAGAGCTACCAACTCTTTTTCCGAAGGTAACTGG
CTTCAGCAGAGCGCAGATACCAAATACTGTTCTTCTAGTGTAGCCGTAGTTAGGCCACCACTTCAAGAAC
TCTGTAGCACCGCCTACATACCTCGCTCTGCTAATCCTGTTACCAGTGGCTGCTGCCAGTGGCGATAAGT
CGTGTCTTACCGGGTTGGACTCAAGACGATAGTTACCGGATAAGGCGCAGCGGTCGGGCTGAACGGGGGG
TTCGTGCACACAGCCCAGCTTGGAGCGAACGACCTACACCGAACTGAGATACCTACAGCGTGAGCTATGA
GAAAGCGCCACGCTTCCCGAAGGGAGAAAGGCGGACAGGTATCCGGTAAGCGGCAGGGTCGGAACAGGAG
AGCGCACGAGGGAGCTTCCAGGGGGAAACGCCTGGTATCTTTATAGTCCTGTCGGGTTTCGCCACCTCTG
ACTTGAGCGTCGATTTTTGTGATGCTCGTCAGGGGGGCGGAGCCTATGGAAAAACGCCAGCAACGCGGCC
TTTTTACGGTTCCTGGCCTTTTGCTGGCCTTTTGCTCACATGTTCTTTCCTGCGTTATCCCCTGATTCTG
TGGATAACCGTATTACCGCCTTTGAGTGAGCTGATACCGCTCGCCGCAGCCGAACGACCGAGCGCAGCGA
GTCAGTGAGCGAGGAAGCGGAAGAGCGCCCAATACGCAAACCGCCTCTCCCCGCGCGTTGGCCGATTCAT
TAATGCAGCTGGCACGACAGGTTTCCCGACTGGAAAGCGGGCAGTGAGCGCAACGCAATTAATGTGAGTT
AGCTCACTCATTAGGCACCCCAGGCTTTACACTTTATGCTTCCGGCTCGTATGTTGTGTGGAATTGTGAG
CGGATAACAATTTCACACAGGAAACAGCTATGACCATGATTACGCCAAGCGCGCAATTAACCCTCACTAA
AGGGAACAAAAGCTGGAGCTCCACCGCGGTGGCGGCCGCGTGGAACGAGCAATCAATGTGATCAATTTGC
CATTTCATTCCACGAAATGGTTTCCATTCTAAGCATGAATGCTTTGACGTTACGGGTGTTGGTTATTTCG
GTTCTTTTTATTGCTTCCGTGGGCACGTACGAGAAGGGAAGATGAATAGAAAAAGAGTTTCCGAGTTTTG
TATGTCCAATGTTTACATAATTTATATAACTTGAAGTTTAATCTTGGCATAAAGCTCTAGTTGTGACGAA
GTGTGTAGGCCATCACATCAGTTCTCCAGTTTTCTACCCAATTTTTTTATGGATACCTTGATTTTTGGTT
TAGGGCTGGATGTCTTTACGCCCTTTATTTGTGTTTTACTGCCCAAACTAGTGCCGGTCTCTAAATATTT
TTCTGTATTAGTAGTAGAATCGTTCTCCATTAGTAATGCTTTTTTTTTCTTTTCAAAATTGATTGCCTTG
ACGTCTAAGTAGTTATTCAGTTCTTTTTCCTTTTTTAGCAACTCATTCTTGCTCTTCTGGTAAAATTCCA
GGTCCTCTTTACTCAACCTAGTAAAACTTTCACGGTCTCTCACCAAACCGTTATATTGTTTTTGTTTACT
AATAGCATTAGACCTAAGCTGATCTCGCAGGGACTTCCTGGTTTTCCTTTTATATTCCGCTTCATATTTT
TTTTGCTCCACTTGCTCTCGTATCCTCTGGGCCTCTACATTACCAACTCCTTCTGACACGAATTTCAGTG
GTTTTTTCTCTCTTGCACTATTAGCATTATTATCACTGGTAGATGACATCTTGTCGTCATCGTCTTTGTA
GTCCATGATGATATAACAGAGCCCACAGTCTTTTGTTGGAACCGCTTTCTCTAGGCTTCGATGGACTTAC
ATCTAATTGCACATTCTCGTGCGTTTAAACGTCATTTTTCCCTCAGATTGGCAGTGCATCAAAAGTAATT
CCTAGGGACGACAAAAAGGCGGAAAAGGTTTCAGAAAAATAAGCGGACTTAGCTCAGTTGGGAGAGCGCC
AGACTGAAGAAAAACTTCGGTCAAGTCATCTGGAGGTCCTGTGTTCGATCCAGTCGACCTCGAGGGGGGG
CCCGGTACCCAATTCGCCCTATAGTGAGTCGTATTACGCGCGCTCACTGGCCGTCGTTTTACAACGTCGT
GACTGGGAAAACCCTGGCGTTACCCAACTTAATCGCCTTGCAGCACATCCCCCTTTCGCCAGCTGGCGTA
ATAGCGAAGAGGCCCGCACCGATCGCCCTTCCCAACAGTTGCGCAGCCTGAATGGCGAATGG
[124 nt withheld, positions 4473-4596]
C
[91 nt withheld, positions 4598-4688]
A
[49 nt withheld, positions 4690-4738]
CCTTTGACGTTGGAGTCCACGTTCTTT
[37 nt withheld, positions 4766-4802]
ACCCTATCTCGGTCTATTCTTTTGATTTATAAGGGATTTTGCCGATTTCGGCCTATTGGTTAAAAAATGA
GCTGATTTAACAAAAATTTAACGCGAATTTTAACAAAATATTAACGCTTACAATTTCCTGATGCGGTATT
TTCTCCTTACGCATCTGTGCGGTATTTCACACCGCATAGATCGGCAAGTGCACAAACAATACTTAAATAA
ATACTACTCAGTAATAACCTATTTCTTAGCATTTTTGACGAAATTTGCTATTTTGTTAGAGTCTTTTACA
CCATTTGTCTCCACACCTCCGCTTACATCAACACCAATAACGCCATTTAATCTAAGCGCATCACCAACAT
TTTCTGGCGTCAGTCCACCAGCTAACATAAAATGTAAGCTTTCGGGGCTCTCTTGCCTTCCAACCCAGTC
AGAAATCGAGTTCCAATCCAAAAGTTCACCTGTCCCACCTGCTTCTGAATCAAACAAGGGAATAAACGAA
TGAGGTTTCTGTGAAGCTGCACTGAGTAGTATGTTGCAGTCTTTTGGAAATACGAGTCTTTTAATAACTG
GCAAACCGAGGAACTCTTGGTATTCTTGCCACGACTCATCTCCATGCAGTTGGACGATATCAATGCCGTA
ATCATTGACCAGAGCCAAAACATCCTCCTTAGGTTGATTACGAAACACGCCAACCAAGTATTTCGGAGTG
CCTGAACTATTTTTATATGCTTTTACAAGACTTGAAATTTTCCTTGCAATAACCGGGTCAATTGTTCTCT
TTCTATTGGGCACACATATAATACCCAGCAAGTCAGCATCGGAATCTAGAGCACATTCTGCGGCCTCTGT
GCTCTGCAAGCCGCAAACTTTCACCAATGGACCAGAACTACCTGTGAAATTAATAACAGACATACTCCAA
GCTGCCTTTGTGTGCTTAATCACGTATACTCACGTGCTCAATAGTCACCAATGCCCTCCCTCTTGGCCCT
CTCCTTTTCTTTTTT
